Addgene plasmid #249029: pKlab676-HBEGF-2a-mWasabi-WPRE
Purpose: This plasmid expresses the mWasabi flourescent tag for integration into mammalian cell lines
Depositing lab: Georgios Karras. Depositing organization: University of Texas MD Anderson Cancer Center. Publication: HSP90 buffers deleterious genetic variations in BRCA1. Gracia B, Zhang XH, Montes P, Pham TC, Huang M, Chen J, Karras GI. Mol Cell. 2025 Nov 19:S1097-2765(25)00867-6. doi: 10.1016/j.molcel.2025.10.026. PubMed 41265458.
Backbone
  Vector backbone: Xential template for knock-in at the HBEGF locus
  Vector type: CRISPR
  Selectable markers: HBEGF(Exon4mut&Exon5), mWasabi
Growth in bacteria
  Bacterial resistance: Ampicillin, 100 μg/mL
  Growth temperature: 37°C
  Growth strain: DH5alpha
  Copy number: High Copy
Gene/Insert
  Gene/Insert name: mWasabi
  Species: Synthetic
  Cloning method: Gibson Cloning
Resource information
  A portion of this plasmid was derived from a plasmid made by: based on vectors from Li et al. Nat Comms 2021 (PMID: 33479216) and Addgene Plasmid #54743
Terms and licenses: Academic/Nonprofit Terms; Industry Terms: Not Available to Industry
How to cite: pKlab676-HBEGF-2a-mWasabi-WPRE was a gift from Georgios Karras (Addgene plasmid # 249029 ; http://n2t.net/addgene:249029 ; RRID:Addgene_249029)
