[The description below was written by a language model from this plasmid's Addgene catalogue record and pLannotate feature annotations shown in this document.]
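Description:
pKlab676-HBEGF-2a-mWasabi-WPRE is a 5,862 nt CRISPR knock-in donor (repair template) built on the Xential template backbone for targeted integration at the HBEGF locus of mammalian cells. It is not a nuclease or guide RNA vector; no Cas9 or sgRNA cassette appears in the feature table. In bacteria it is maintained as a high-copy plasmid through a ColE1/pUC-type origin and selected with ampicillin via the AmpR (β-lactamase) gene and its promoter. Remnants of a cloning backbone are also annotated: an M13 origin fragment, a lacZα fragment, a T7 promoter and a short RSF origin fragment.

The payload has no mammalian promoter annotated, consistent with a design that relies on the endogenous HBEGF locus for transcription after integration. It begins with a short HBEGF fragment, followed after an unannotated stretch by an adenovirus major late splice acceptor fused directly to a longer HBEGF coding fragment, which the catalogue entry describes as mutated exon 4 plus exon 5. HBEGF is the diphtheria toxin receptor, so this mutated segment is listed as a selectable marker. In the Xential approach, correctly edited cells would be expected to become toxin resistant, although the record does not give the selection details. Downstream, a 2A peptide indicated by the plasmid name (not separately annotated) links the HBEGF reading frame to mWasabi, a green variant of mTFP1, so that both proteins come from one transcript. A WPRE to enhance transcript expression and a bGH polyadenylation signal complete the cassette.

The stated purpose is expression of the mWasabi fluorescent tag for integration into mammalian cell lines, giving a fluorescent readout alongside the HBEGF-based selection.
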