Features (pLannotate 1.2.2; 13 found; start..end, strand, type, name):
     53..93      -  rep_origin     RSF ori (fragment): Plasmids containing the RSF 1030 origin of replication can be propagated in E. coli cells that contain additional plasmids with compatible origins.
    171..759     -  rep_origin     ori: high-copy-number ColE1/pMB1/pBR322/pUC origin of replication
    930..1790    -  CDS            AmpR: β-lactamase; bla; confers resistance to ampicillin, carbenicillin, and related antibiotics
   1791..1895    -  promoter       AmpR promoter: bla
   1921..2052    -  rep_origin     M13 ori (fragment): M13 bacteriophage origin of replication; arrow indicates direction of (+) strand synthesis
   2073..2227    -  CDS            lacZα (fragment): LacZα fragment of β-galactosidase; lacZ fragment
   2261..2279    +  promoter       T7 promoter: promoter for bacteriophage T7 RNA polymerase
   2317..2397    +  CDS            HBEGF (fragment): HBEGF_CHLAE - Also known as DTR, HEGFL. Experimental evidence at protein level: Swiss-Prot protein existence level 1. Growth factor that mediates its effects via EGFR, ERBB2 and ERBB4. Required for normal cardiac valve formation and normal heart function. Promotes smooth muscle cell proliferation. May be involved in macrophage-mediated cellular proliferation. It is mitogenic for fibroblasts, but not endothelial cells. It is able to bind EGF receptor/EGFR with higher affinity than EGF itself and is a far more potent mitogen for smooth muscle cells than EGF. Also acts as a diphtheria toxin recep
   3073..3140    +  misc_feature   Ad SA (fragment): adenovirus major late transcript splice acceptor (Friedrich and Soriano, 1991)
   3140..3364    +  CDS            HBEGF (fragment): HBEGF_CHLAE - Also known as DTR, HEGFL. Experimental evidence at protein level: Swiss-Prot protein existence level 1. Growth factor that mediates its effects via EGFR, ERBB2 and ERBB4. Required for normal cardiac valve formation and normal heart function. Promotes smooth muscle cell proliferation. May be involved in macrophage-mediated cellular proliferation. It is mitogenic for fibroblasts, but not endothelial cells. It is able to bind EGF receptor/EGFR with higher affinity than EGF itself and is a far more potent mitogen for smooth muscle cells than EGF. Also acts as a diphtheria toxin recep
   3437..4144    +  CDS            mWasabi: green variant of teal fluorescent protein mTFP1 (Ai et al., 2008)
   4162..4750    +  misc_feature   WPRE: woodchuck hepatitis virus posttranscriptional regulatory element
   4794..4905    +  polyA_signal   bGH poly(A) signal: bovine growth hormone polyadenylation signal
>Addgene plasmid #249029 | pKlab676-HBEGF-2a-mWasabi-WPRE | addgene full sequence | sequence record 495996 | Addgene NGS Result
GTGCCAGCTGCATTAACATGGTCATAGCTGTTTCCTTGCGTATTGGGCGCTCTCCGCTTCCTCGCTCACT
GACTCGCTGCGCTCGGTCGTTCGGGTAAAGCCTGGGGTGCCTAATGAGCAAAAGGCCAGCAAAAGGCCAG
GAACCGTAAAAAGGCCGCGTTGCTGGCGTTTTTCCATAGGCTCCGCCCCCCTGACGAGCATCACAAAAAT
CGACGCTCAAGTCAGAGGTGGCGAAACCCGACAGGACTATAAAGATACCAGGCGTTTCCCCCTGGAAGCT
CCCTCGTGCGCTCTCCTGTTCCGACCCTGCCGCTTACCGGATACCTGTCCGCCTTTCTCCCTTCGGGAAG
CGTGGCGCTTTCTCATAGCTCACGCTGTAGGTATCTCAGTTCGGTGTAGGTCGTTCGCTCCAAGCTGGGC
TGTGTGCACGAACCCCCCGTTCAGCCCGACCGCTGCGCCTTATCCGGTAACTATCGTCTTGAGTCCAACC
CGGTAAGACACGACTTATCGCCACTGGCAGCAGCCACTGGTAACAGGATTAGCAGAGCGAGGTATGTAGG
CGGTGCTACAGAGTTCTTGAAGTGGTGGCCTAACTACGGCTACACTAGAAGAACAGTATTTGGTATCTGC
GCTCTGCTGAAGCCAGTTACCTTCGGAAAAAGAGTTGGTAGCTCTTGATCCGGCAAACAAACCACCGCTG
GTAGCGGTGGTTTTTTTGTTTGCAAGCAGCAGATTACGCGCAGAAAAAAAGGATCTCAAGAAGATCCTTT
GATCTTTTCTACGGGGTCTGACGCTCAGTGGAACGAAAACTCACGTTAAGGGATTTTGGTCATGAGATTA
TCAAAAAGGATCTTCACCTAGATCCTTTTAAATTAAAAATGAAGTTTTAAATCAATCTAAAGTATATATG
AGTAAACTTGGTCTGACAGTTACCAATGCTTAATCAGTGAGGCACCTATCTCAGCGATCTGTCTATTTCG
TTCATCCATAGTTGCCTGACTCCCCGTCGTGTAGATAACTACGATACGGGAGGGCTTACCATCTGGCCCC
AGTGCTGCAATGATACCGCGAGAACCACGCTCACCGGCTCCAGATTTATCAGCAATAAACCAGCCAGCCG
GAAGGGCCGAGCGCAGAAGTGGTCCTGCAACTTTATCCGCCTCCATCCAGTCTATTAATTGTTGCCGGGA
AGCTAGAGTAAGTAGTTCGCCAGTTAATAGTTTGCGCAACGTTGTTGCCATTGCTACAGGCATCGTGGTG
TCACGCTCGTCGTTTGGTATGGCTTCATTCAGCTCCGGTTCCCAACGATCAAGGCGAGTTACATGATCCC
CCATGTTGTGCAAAAAAGCGGTTAGCTCCTTCGGTCCTCCGATCGTTGTCAGAAGTAAGTTGGCCGCAGT
GTTATCACTCATGGTTATGGCAGCACTGCATAATTCTCTTACTGTCATGCCATCCGTAAGATGCTTTTCT
GTGACTGGTGAGTACTCAACCAAGTCATTCTGAGAATAGTGTATGCGGCGACCGAGTTGCTCTTGCCCGG
CGTCAATACGGGATAATACCGCGCCACATAGCAGAACTTTAAAAGTGCTCATCATTGGAAAACGTTCTTC
GGGGCGAAAACTCTCAAGGATCTTACCGCTGTTGAGATCCAGTTCGATGTAACCCACTCGTGCACCCAAC
TGATCTTCAGCATCTTTTACTTTCACCAGCGTTTCTGGGTGAGCAAAAACAGGAAGGCAAAATGCCGCAA
AAAAGGGAATAAGGGCGACACGGAAATGTTGAATACTCATACTCTTCCTTTTTCAATATTATTGAAGCAT
TTATCAGGGTTATTGTCTCATGAGCGGATACATATTTGAATGTATTTAGAAAAATAAACAAATAGGGGTT
CCGCGCACATTTCCCCGAAAAGTGCCACCTAAATTGTAAGCGTTAATATTTTGTTAAAATTCGCGTTAAA
TTTTTGTTAAATCAGCTCATTTTTTAACCAATAGGCCGAAATCGGCAAAATCCCTTATAAATCAAAAGAA
TAGACCGAGATAGGGTTGAGTGGCCGCTACAGGGCGCTCCCATTCGCCATTCAGGCTGCGCAACTGTTGG
GAAGGGCGTTTCGGTGCGGGCCTCTTCGCTATTACGCCAGCTGGCGAAAGGGGGATGTGCTGCAAGGCGA
TTAAGTTGGGTAACGCCAGGGTTTTCCCAGTCACGACGTTGTAAAACGACGGCCAGTCCCCCGGTCAGGC
AACATCACCCGAGCGCGACGTAATACGACTCACTATAGGGCGAATTGGCGGAAGGCCGTCAAGGCCGCAT
ACGCGTCCATGTCTTCGGAAATACAAGGACTTCTGCATCCATGGAGAATGCAAATATGTGAAGGAGCTCC
GGGCTCCCTCCTGCATGTAAGTGCCCCTTCCCCAGGGCTGAATCTCATCAGCACACTTTGTCAGCCACGT
GGCTGTTCCTCGTTGTCACTGTTCCTTGAATTCATGATTTCACCCAGTTTCTTCTCAACCTCTGGGCGGA
AGTTGGGAGGAGGGGAAATATATTTTTAGTCAGCGGAAGCCCCCTCCCCCCTATAGGATGCAATTTCCTG
TGGTATGGTTTTGTGACGTGCTTTAATCCTTGGGGACATTTCCTGCTTGCCCAGAAATGAGCATGTGGCT
AGGACAGCTGGCACCTGAAGGCAGGCCCTTAATTCTTGCCTGATGCCCTACTCTGGGAGGGAGAAGCCAG
TAGGAAACATGGCAGAGTGGGCTTCCAGGGCAGAGTAGAGCTCCTGTGGGAAGGTAGGAAGTGCATTTGG
ATGCATGATGTATAGGTATGTGTGTATTTGGGTTTATGTGCATGTAAGTGTGCAAATGTGGATTGACTGT
GAGGCATGGCAGGACTGTACAGAGAGGGATCATCATGGCGGCAGGTTGAGGCCTCTCTTTCTTCTTCCTT
ATCCCAGCAAGGACGAGGAGGTGGGAGACATGGAGAGTACTGGCCTTTGGCCACGTTGTGAGAGAACAAT
TCCTTTGTGCAGGGTTCACAGGAAATGGAACCTGACCCATTAGGCATCAGCCCCCGGAATTCTAGGGCGC
AGTAGTCCAGGGTTTCCTTGATGATGTCATACTTATCCTGTCCCTTTTTTTTCCACAGCTGCCACCCGGG
TTACCATGGAAAAAGGTGTCATGGGCTGAGCCTCCCAGTGGAAAATCGCTTATATACCTATGACCACACA
ACCATCCTGGCCGTGGTGGCTGTGGTGCTGTCATCTGTCTGTCTGCTGGTCATCGTGGGGCTTCTCATGT
TTAGGTACCATAGGAGAGGAGGTTATGATGTGGAAAATGAAGAGAAAGTGAAGTTGGGCATGACTAATTC
CCACGGATCCGAGGGCAGAGGAAGTCTGCTAACATGCGGTGACGTCGAGGAGAATCCTGGCCCAGCACCG
GGATCCGTGAGCAAGGGCGAGGAGACCACAATGGGCGTAATCAAGCCCGACATGAAGATCAAGCTGAAGA
TGGAGGGCAACGTGAATGGCCACGCCTTCGTGATCGAGGGCGAGGGCGAGGGCAAGCCCTACGACGGCAC
CAACACCATCAACCTGGAGGTGAAGGAGGGAGCCCCCCTGCCCTTCTCCTACGACATTCTGACCACCGCG
TTCAGTTACGGCAACAGGGCCTTCACCAAGTACCCCGACGACATCCCCAACTACTTCAAGCAGTCCTTCC
CCGAGGGCTACTCTTGGGAGCGCACCATGACCTTCGAGGACAAGGGCATCGTGAAGGTGAAGTCCGACAT
CTCCATGGAGGAGGACTCCTTCATCTACGAGATACACCTCAAGGGCGAGAACTTCCCCCCCAACGGCCCC
GTGATGCAGAAGGAGACCACCGGCTGGGACGCCTCCACCGAGAGGATGTACGTGCGCGACGGCGTGCTGA
AGGGCGACGTCAAGATGAAGCTGCTGCTGGAGGGCGGCGGCCACCACCGCGTTGACTTCAAGACCATCTA
CAGGGCCAAGAAGGCGGTGAAGCTGCCCGACTATCACTTTGTGGACCACCGCATCGAGATCCTGAACCAC
GACAAGGACTACAACAAGGTGACCGTTTACGAGATCGCCGTGGCCCGCAACTCCACCGACGGCATGGACG
AGCTGTACAAGTAATAGTGATGACCTGCAGGAATCAACCTCTGGATTACAAAATTTGTGAAAGATTGACT
GGTATTCTTAACTATGTTGCTCCTTTTACGCTATGTGGATACGCTGCTTTAATGCCTTTGTATCATGCTA
TTGCTTCCCGTATGGCCTTCATTTTCTCCTCCTTGTATAAATCCTGGTTGCTGTCTCTTTATGAGGAGTT
GTGGCCCGTTGTCAGGCAACGTGGCGTGGTGTGCACTGTGTTTGCTGACGCAACCCCCACTGGTTGGGGC
ATTGCCACCACCTGTCAGCTCCTTTCCGGGACTTTCGCTTTCCCCCTCCCTATTGCCACGGCGGAACTCA
TCGCCGCCTGCCTTGCCCGCTGCTGGACAGGGGCTCGGCTGTTGGGCACTGACAATTCCGTGGTGTTGTC
GGGGAAGCTGACGTCCTTTCCATGGCTGCTCGCCTGTGTTGCCACCTGGATTCTGCGCGGGACGTCCTTC
TGCTACGTCCCTTCGGCCCTCAATCCAGCGGACCTTCCTTCCCGCGGCCTGCTGCCGGCTCTGCGGCCTC
TTCCGCGTCTTCGCCTTCGCCCTCAGACGAGTCGGATCTCCCTTTGGGCCGCCTCCCCGCCTGTAATCTA
GATAGTCAGTTTAAACCCGCTGATCAGCCTCGACTGTGCCTTCTAGTTGCCAGCCATCTGTTGTTTGCCC
CTCCCCCGTGCCTTCCTTGACCCTGGAAGGTGCCACTCCCACTGTCCTTTCCTAATAAAATGAGGAAATT
GCATCGCATTGTCTGAGTAGGTGTCATTCTATTCTGGGGGGTGGGGTGGGGCAGGACAGCAAGGGGGGGG
ATTGGGAAGACAATAGCAGGCATGCTGGGGATGCGGTGGGCTCTATGGCTTCTCTCGAGGTCAGGCAACA
TCACCCCTTCCCTGGGTAGGTGTGTGGGTGGAGGGGCTGTGGGTTCCTTAGCCTCTCTCCTAAGCCAAAC
CCAGCAAACGGCTGCCTTGGCAACCCCTCAGGGATGACAGCACTGCCATGCTCTCTGGCAGGCATAATGT
TGCCACTGTGCCTGAGGCCAACACCCTGCGTCGGGCTGCAAACATCCATTCCCTTCCCTGTGGGGAGGGA
GGCTCTGGGGGCCTTAGTGGGAGACTCTGGACAGGGCCAAGAGACTGTTGTATGCACACTGCCTCCAGCC
TGTCAAGAAGGCGGCGTGCCTGGCATCCCTTCTACTGGTGATTGGTGCAGATCCCTTAGCTTTTTAAAGC
TTCCTTGTTTTGTCTGATCACACACAGCAGAGCTGCCCTGTATTTGGCAGTTGGCAGACAGACCCATCAC
TCCCCACCATGTCCACAGTCACTTGTGCATCCTTTCCTATAACATCCTTGTCAGGAGCTTGGTATTAGAG
GGAGTTGTTTAAGAGTGGCATAGAAAGCCCCCATATTATCCTTCCCAAGGTCTTGGGACAGGGTGGGAAA
TGTTCATCTTAAATTTGTAAAATGGCATCATTAGTACAGGGTGAAGAAGGTGACTCAAGTAGTCAAGGTG
GATTGAGGTCAGGAATCTGTCTATACCAGATTGGTCCTGGGCATTTTGGTGGATGGATGTGGGGCTTGCA
CTGTGTGGTTGAGAGGCCTTATAAGGTTGCCCTCCTGGAGGTACCCTGGGCCTCATGGGCCTTCCGCTCA
CTGCCCGCTTTCCAGTCGGGAAACCTGTCCCCCCGGTCAGGCAACATCACCC
